Addgene plasmid #90750: MAPRE3 H7.3 gRNA
Purpose: 3rd generation lentiviral gRNA plasmid targeting human MAPRE3
Depositing lab: Iain Cheeseman. Depositing organization: Whitehead Institute for Biomedical Research. Publication: Large-Scale Analysis of CRISPR/Cas9 Cell-Cycle Knockouts Reveals the Diversity of p53-Dependent Responses to Cell-Cycle Defects. McKinley KL, Cheeseman IM. Dev Cell. 2017 Feb 27;40(4):405-420.e2. doi: 10.1016/j.devcel.2017.01.012. Epub 2017 Feb 16. PubMed 28216383.
Backbone
  Vector backbone: pLenti-sgRNA
  Backbone manufacturer: Eric Lander & David Sabatini labs (Addgene plasmid #71409)
  Backbone size w/o insert (bp): 9151
  Vector type: Lentiviral, CRISPR
  Selectable markers: Puromycin
Growth in bacteria
  Bacterial resistance: Ampicillin, 100 μg/mL
  Growth temperature: 37°C
  Growth strain: NEB Stable
  Copy number: Unknown
Gene/Insert
  Gene/Insert name: MAPRE3 (Guide Designation H7.3) (alt name: pKMKO series)
  gRNA/shRNA sequence: CACCGTCGCCATGATATGCTTGCA
  Species: H. sapiens (human)
  Promoter: U6
  Cloning method: Restriction Enzyme; 5′ cloning site BsmBI (destroyed during cloning); 3′ cloning site BsmBI (destroyed during cloning)
  Sequencing primers: 5′ hU6-F (5'-GAGGGCCTATTTCCCATGATT-3'); 3′ EF1a-R (5'-CACGGCGACTACTGCACTTA-3')
Terms and licenses: Academic/Nonprofit Terms; Industry Terms: Not Available to Industry
Depositor comments: Please note that gRNA target sequence listed is not strictly the 20nt spacer sequence, but also contains the 5' BsmBI overhang. For more information about knockout human cell lines generated using this plasmid, please see http://cellcycleknockouts.wi.mit.edu/ .
How to cite: MAPRE3 H7.3 gRNA was a gift from Iain Cheeseman (Addgene plasmid # 90750 ; http://n2t.net/addgene:90750 ; RRID:Addgene_90750)
