[The description below was written by a language model from this plasmid's Addgene catalogue record and pLannotate feature annotations shown in this document.]
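Description:
MAPRE3 H7.3 gRNA is a third-generation lentiviral CRISPR guide RNA plasmid built on the pLenti-sgRNA backbone and designed to target the human MAPRE3 gene. It is propagated in E. coli through a high-copy ColE1/pUC-type origin with ampicillin selection (AmpR), and it also carries an f1 origin and remnants of lac/lacZα cloning-vector sequence. The catalogue lists the empty backbone as 9,151 bp, whereas the sequenced record is 7,301 nt. This would be consistent with loss of a stuffer fragment when the guide was cloned between the two BsmBI sites, which were destroyed in the process, although the record does not state this explicitly.

The viral cassette begins with an RSV promoter driving a truncated HIV-1 5' LTR, an arrangement that makes genomic RNA production Tat-independent. It is followed by the Ψ packaging signal, a gag fragment and the Rev response element for Rev-dependent nuclear export. Within the transfer region, a human U6 RNA polymerase III promoter expresses the MAPRE3-specific spacer fused to the S. pyogenes guide scaffold (annotated as a tracrRNA fragment). Downstream lie a cPPT/CTS element and an EF-1α core promoter driving puromycin N-acetyltransferase for selection of transduced mammalian cells. A WPRE enhances transcript expression, and the cassette ends with a self-inactivating ΔU3 3' LTR, followed by an SV40 poly(A) signal and SV40 origin.

The plasmid encodes no Cas9, so the nuclease must be supplied separately, for example by a Cas9-expressing cell line. It belongs to a guide series used for large-scale analysis of cell-cycle gene knockouts in human cells.
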