Features (pLannotate 1.2.2; 27 found; start..end, strand, type, name):
     18..110     +  CDS            lacI (fragment): lac repressor; lacI; The lac repressor binds to the lac operator to inhibit transcription in E. coli. This inhibition can be relieved by adding lactose or isopropyl-β-D-thiogalactopyranoside (IPTG).
    123..144     +  protein_bind   CAP binding site: CAP binding activates transcription in the presence of cAMP. E. coli catabolite activator protein
    159..189     +  promoter       lac promoter: promoter for the E. coli lac operon
    197..213     +  protein_bind   lac operator: The lac repressor binds to the lac operator to inhibit transcription in E. coli. This inhibition can be relieved by adding lactose or isopropyl-β-D-thiogalactopyranoside (IPTG). lac repressor encoded by lacI
    258..276     +  promoter       T3 promoter: promoter for bacteriophage T3 RNA polymerase
    304..530     +  promoter       RSV promoter: Rous sarcoma virus enhancer/promoter
    531..711     +  LTR            5' LTR (truncated): truncated 5' long terminal repeat (LTR) from HIV-1
    758..883     +  misc_feature   HIV-1 Ψ: packaging signal of human immunodeficiency virus type 1
    867..1230    +  CDS            HIV-1 gag (fragment): gag protein from human immunodeficiency virus 1; gag
   1376..1609    +  misc_feature   RRE: The Rev response element (RRE) of HIV-1 allows for Rev-dependent mRNA export from the nucleus to the cytoplasm.
   1986..2012    +  CDS            Rev (fragment): human immunodeficiency virus 1 (HIV-1) Rev protein; rev; enhances nuclear export of unspliced and incompletely spliced viral mRNAs
   2016..2256    +  promoter       U6 promoter: RNA polymerase III promoter for human U6 snRNA
   2303..2370    +  misc_RNA       tracrRNA (fragment): trans-activating CRISPR RNA for the Streptococcus pyogenes CRISPR/Cas9 system
   2419..2536    +  misc_feature   cPPT/CTS: central polypurine tract and central termination sequence of HIV-1
   2605..2816    +  promoter       EF-1α core promoter: core promoter for human elongation factor EF-1α
   2842..3441    +  CDS            PuroR (fragment): puromycin N-acetyltransferase; pac from Streptomyces; confers resistance to puromycin
   3457..4045    +  misc_feature   WPRE: woodchuck hepatitis virus posttranscriptional regulatory element
   4096..4115    +  misc_feature   cPPT/CTS (fragment): central polypurine tract and central termination sequence of HIV-1
   4117..4350    +  LTR            3' LTR (ΔU3): self-inactivating 3' long terminal repeat (LTR) from HIV-1
   4428..4549    +  polyA_signal   SV40 poly(A) signal: SV40 polyadenylation signal
   4589..4724    +  rep_origin     SV40 ori: SV40 origin of replication
   4745..4763    -  promoter       T7 promoter: promoter for bacteriophage T7 RNA polymerase
   4771..4926    +  CDS            lacZα (fragment): LacZα fragment of β-galactosidase; lacZ fragment
   4931..5359    +  rep_origin     f1 ori (sequence partly withheld): f1 bacteriophage origin of replication; arrow indicates direction of (+) strand synthesis
   5412..5516    +  promoter       AmpR promoter: bla
   5517..6377    +  CDS            AmpR: β-lactamase; bla; confers resistance to ampicillin, carbenicillin, and related antibiotics
   6548..7136    +  rep_origin     ori: high-copy-number ColE1/pMB1/pBR322/pUC origin of replication
>Addgene plasmid #90750 | MAPRE3 H7.3 gRNA | addgene full sequence | sequence record 183569 | Addgene NGS Result
AGCGAGGAAGCGGAAGAGCGCCCAATACGCAAACCGCCTCTCCCCGCGCGTTGGCCGATTCATTAATGCA
GCTGGCACGACAGGTTTCCCGACTGGAAAGCGGGCAGTGAGCGCAACGCAATTAATGTGAGTTAGCTCAC
TCATTAGGCACCCCAGGCTTTACACTTTATGCTTCCGGCTCGTATGTTGTGTGGAATTGTGAGCGGATAA
CAATTTCACACAGGAAACAGCTATGACCATGATTACGCCAAGCGCGCAATTAACCCTCACTAAAGGGAAC
AAAAGCTGGAGCTGCAAGCTTAATGTAGTCTTATGCAATACTCTTGTAGTCTTGCAACATGGTAACGATG
AGTTAGCAACATGCCTTACAAGGAGAGAAAAAGCACCGTGCATGCCGATTGGTGGAAGTAAGGTGGTACG
ATCGTGCCTTATTAGGAAGGCAACAGACGGGTCTGACATGGATTGGACGAACCACTGAATTGCCGCATTG
CAGAGATATTGTATTTAAGTGCCTAGCTCGATACATAAACGGGTCTCTCTGGTTAGACCAGATCTGAGCC
TGGGAGCTCTCTGGCTAACTAGGGAACCCACTGCTTAAGCCTCAATAAAGCTTGCCTTGAGTGCTTCAAG
TAGTGTGTGCCCGTCTGTTGTGTGACTCTGGTAACTAGAGATCCCTCAGACCCTTTTAGTCAGTGTGGAA
AATCTCTAGCAGTGGCGCCCGAACAGGGACTTGAAAGCGAAAGGGAAACCAGAGGAGCTCTCTCGACGCA
GGACTCGGCTTGCTGAAGCGCGCACGGCAAGAGGCGAGGGGCGGCGACTGGTGAGTACGCCAAAAATTTT
GACTAGCGGAGGCTAGAAGGAGAGAGATGGGTGCGAGAGCGTCAGTATTAAGCGGGGGAGAATTAGATCG
CGATGGGAAAAAATTCGGTTAAGGCCAGGGGGAAAGAAAAAATATAAATTAAAACATATAGTATGGGCAA
GCAGGGAGCTAGAACGATTCGCAGTTAATCCTGGCCTGTTAGAAACATCAGAAGGCTGTAGACAAATACT
GGGACAGCTACAACCATCCCTTCAGACAGGATCAGAAGAACTTAGATCATTATATAATACAGTAGCAACC
CTCTATTGTGTGCATCAAAGGATAGAGATAAAAGACACCAAGGAAGCTTTAGACAAGATAGAGGAAGAGC
AAAACAAAAGTAAGACCACCGCACAGCAAGCGGCCGCTGATCTTCAGACCTGGAGGAGGAGATATGAGGG
ACAATTGGAGAAGTGAATTATATAAATATAAAGTAGTAAAAATTGAACCATTAGGAGTAGCACCCACCAA
GGCAAAGAGAAGAGTGGTGCAGAGAGAAAAAAGAGCAGTGGGAATAGGAGCTTTGTTCCTTGGGTTCTTG
GGAGCAGCAGGAAGCACTATGGGCGCAGCGTCAATGACGCTGACGGTACAGGCCAGACAATTATTGTCTG
GTATAGTGCAGCAGCAGAACAATTTGCTGAGGGCTATTGAGGCGCAACAGCATCTGTTGCAACTCACAGT
CTGGGGCATCAAGCAGCTCCAGGCAAGAATCCTGGCTGTGGAAAGATACCTAAAGGATCAACAGCTCCTG
GGGATTTGGGGTTGCTCTGGAAAACTCATTTGCACCACTGCTGTGCCTTGGAATGCTAGTTGGAGTAATA
AATCTCTGGAACAGATTTGGAATCACACGACCTGGATGGAGTGGGACAGAGAAATTAACAATTACACAAG
CTTAATACACTCCTTAATTGAAGAATCGCAAAACCAGCAAGAAAAGAATGAACAAGAATTATTGGAATTA
GATAAATGGGCAAGTTTGTGGAATTGGTTTAACATAACAAATTGGCTGTGGTATATAAAATTATTCATAA
TGATAGTAGGAGGCTTGGTAGGTTTAAGAATAGTTTTTGCTGTACTTTCTATAGTGAATAGAGTTAGGCA
GGGATATTCACCATTATCGTTTCAGACCCACCTCCCAACCCCGAGGGGACCCAGAGAGGGCCTATTTCCC
ATGATTCCTTCATATTTGCATATACGATACAAGGCTGTTAGAGAGATAATTAGAATTAATTTGACTGTAA
ACACAAAGATATTAGTACAAAATACGTGACGTAGAAAGTAATAATTTCTTGGGTAGTTTGCAGTTTTAAA
ATTATGTTTTAAAATGGACTATCATATGCTTACCGTAACTTGAAAGTATTTCGATTTCTTGGCTTTATAT
ATCTTGTGGAAAGGACGAAACACCGTCGCCATGATATGCTTGCAGTTTAAGAGCTATGCTGGAAACAGCA
TAGCAAGTTTAAATAAGGCTAGTCCGTTATCAACTTGAAAAAGTGGCACCGAGTCGGTGCTTTTTTTGAA
TTCTAGATCTTGAGACAAATGGCAGTATTCATCCACAATTTTAAAAGAAAAGGGGGGATTGGGGGGTACA
GTGCAGGGGAAAGAATAGTAGACATAATAGCAACAGACATACAAACTAAAGAATTACAAAAACAAATTAC
AAAAATTCAAAATTTTCGGGTTTATTACAGGGACAGCAGAGATCCACTTTGGCGCCGGCTCGAGTGGCTC
CGGTGCCCGTCAGTGGGCAGAGCGCACATCGCCCACAGTCCCCGAGAAGTTGGGGGGAGGGGTCGGCAAT
TGAACCGGTGCCTAGAGAAGGTGGCGCGGGGTAAACTGGGAAAGTGATGTCGTGTACTGGCTCCGCCTTT
TTCCCGAGGGTGGGGGAGAACCGTATATAAGTGCAGTAGTCGCCGTGAACGTTCTTTTTCGCAACGGGTT
TGCCGCCAGAACACAGGTGTCGTGACGCGGGATCCGCCACCATGACCGAGTACAAGCCCACGGTGCGCCT
CGCCACCCGCGACGACGTCCCCAGGGCCGTACGCACCCTCGCCGCCGCGTTCGCCGACTACCCCGCCACG
CGCCACACCGTCGATCCGGACCGCCACATCGAGCGGGTCACCGAGCTGCAAGAACTCTTCCTCACGCGCG
TCGGGCTCGACATCGGCAAGGTGTGGGTCGCGGACGACGGCGCCGCGGTGGCGGTCTGGACCACGCCGGA
GAGCGTCGAAGCGGGGGCGGTGTTCGCCGAGATCGGCCCGCGCATGGCCGAGTTGAGCGGTTCCCGGCTG
GCCGCGCAGCAACAGATGGAAGGCCTCCTGGCGCCGCACCGGCCCAAGGAGCCCGCGTGGTTCCTGGCCA
CCGTCGGAGTCTCGCCCGACCACCAGGGCAAGGGTCTGGGCAGCGCCGTCGTGCTCCCCGGAGTGGAGGC
GGCCGAGCGCGCCGGGGTGCCCGCCTTCCTGGAGACCTCCGCGCCCCGCAACCTCCCCTTCTACGAGCGG
CTCGGCTTCACCGTCACCGCCGACGTCGAGGTGCCCGAAGGACCGCGCACCTGGTGCATGACCCGCAAGC
CCGGTGCCTGAACGCGTTAAGTCGACAATCAACCTCTGGATTACAAAATTTGTGAAAGATTGACTGGTAT
TCTTAACTATGTTGCTCCTTTTACGCTATGTGGATACGCTGCTTTAATGCCTTTGTATCATGCTATTGCT
TCCCGTATGGCTTTCATTTTCTCCTCCTTGTATAAATCCTGGTTGCTGTCTCTTTATGAGGAGTTGTGGC
CCGTTGTCAGGCAACGTGGCGTGGTGTGCACTGTGTTTGCTGACGCAACCCCCACTGGTTGGGGCATTGC
CACCACCTGTCAGCTCCTTTCCGGGACTTTCGCTTTCCCCCTCCCTATTGCCACGGCGGAACTCATCGCC
GCCTGCCTTGCCCGCTGCTGGACAGGGGCTCGGCTGTTGGGCACTGACAATTCCGTGGTGTTGTCGGGGA
AATCATCGTCCTTTCCTTGGCTGCTCGCCTGTGTTGCCACCTGGATTCTGCGCGGGACGTCCTTCTGCTA
CGTCCCTTCGGCCCTCAATCCAGCGGACCTTCCTTCCCGCGGCCTGCTGCCGGCTCTGCGGCCTCTTCCG
CGTCTTCGCCTTCGCCCTCAGACGAGTCGGATCTCCCTTTGGGCCGCCTCCCCGCGTCGACTTTAAGACC
AATGACTTACAAGGCAGCTGTAGATCTTAGCCACTTTTTAAAAGAAAAGGGGGGACTGGAAGGGCTAATT
CACTCCCAACGAAGACAAGATCTGCTTTTTGCTTGTACTGGGTCTCTCTGGTTAGACCAGATCTGAGCCT
GGGAGCTCTCTGGCTAACTAGGGAACCCACTGCTTAAGCCTCAATAAAGCTTGCCTTGAGTGCTTCAAGT
AGTGTGTGCCCGTCTGTTGTGTGACTCTGGTAACTAGAGATCCCTCAGACCCTTTTAGTCAGTGTGGAAA
ATCTCTAGCAGTACGTATAGTAGTTCATGTCATCTTATTATTCAGTATTTATAACTTGCAAAGAAATGAA
TATCAGAGAGTGAGAGGAACTTGTTTATTGCAGCTTATAATGGTTACAAATAAAGCAATAGCATCACAAA
TTTCACAAATAAAGCATTTTTTTCACTGCATTCTAGTTGTGGTTTGTCCAAACTCATCAATGTATCTTAT
CATGTCTGGCTCTAGCTATCCCGCCCCTAACTCCGCCCATCCCGCCCCTAACTCCGCCCAGTTCCGCCCA
TTCTCCGCCCCATGGCTGACTAATTTTTTTTATTTATGCAGAGGCCGAGGCCGCCTCGGCCTCTGAGCTA
TTCCAGAAGTAGTGAGGAGGCTTTTTTGGAGGCCTAGGGACGTACCCAATTCGCCCTATAGTGAGTCGTA
TTACGCGCGCTCACTGGCCGTCGTTTTACAACGTCGTGACTGGGAAAACCCTGGCGTTACCCAACTTAAT
CGCCTTGCAGCACATCCCCCTTTCGCCAGCTGGCGTAATAGCGAAGAGGCCCGCACCGATCGCCCTTCCC
AACAGTTGCGCAGCCTGAATGGCGAATGGG
[124 nt withheld, positions 4931-5054]
C
[91 nt withheld, positions 5056-5146]
A
[49 nt withheld, positions 5148-5196]
CCTTTGACGTTGGAGTCCACGTTCTTT
[37 nt withheld, positions 5224-5260]
ACCCTATCTCGGTCTATTCTTTTGATTTATAAGGGATTTTGCCGATTTCGGCCTATTGGTTAAAAAATGA
GCTGATTTAACAAAAATTTAACGCGAATTTTAACAAAATATTAACGCTTACAATTTAGGTGGCACTTTTC
GGGGAAATGTGCGCGGAACCCCTATTTGTTTATTTTTCTAAATACATTCAAATATGTATCCGCTCATGAG
ACAATAACCCTGATAAATGCTTCAATAATATTGAAAAAGGAAGAGTATGAGTATTCAACATTTCCGTGTC
GCCCTTATTCCCTTTTTTGCGGCATTTTGCCTTCCTGTTTTTGCTCACCCAGAAACGCTGGTGAAAGTAA
AAGATGCTGAAGATCAGTTGGGTGCACGAGTGGGTTACATCGAACTGGATCTCAACAGCGGTAAGATCCT
TGAGAGTTTTCGCCCCGAAGAACGTTTTCCAATGATGAGCACTTTTAAAGTTCTGCTATGTGGCGCGGTA
TTATCCCGTATTGACGCCGGGCAAGAGCAACTCGGTCGCCGCATACACTATTCTCAGAATGACTTGGTTG
AGTACTCACCAGTCACAGAAAAGCATCTTACGGATGGCATGACAGTAAGAGAATTATGCAGTGCTGCCAT
AACCATGAGTGATAACACTGCGGCCAACTTACTTCTGACAACGATCGGAGGACCGAAGGAGCTAACCGCT
TTTTTGCACAACATGGGGGATCATGTAACTCGCCTTGATCGTTGGGAACCGGAGCTGAATGAAGCCATAC
CAAACGACGAGCGTGACACCACGATGCCTGTAGCAATGGCAACAACGTTGCGCAAACTATTAACTGGCGA
ACTACTTACTCTAGCTTCCCGGCAACAATTAATAGACTGGATGGAGGCGGATAAAGTTGCAGGACCACTT
CTGCGCTCGGCCCTTCCGGCTGGCTGGTTTATTGCTGATAAATCTGGAGCCGGTGAGCGTGGGTCTCGCG
GTATCATTGCAGCACTGGGGCCAGATGGTAAGCCCTCCCGTATCGTAGTTATCTACACGACGGGGAGTCA
GGCAACTATGGATGAACGAAATAGACAGATCGCTGAGATAGGTGCCTCACTGATTAAGCATTGGTAACTG
TCAGACCAAGTTTACTCATATATACTTTAGATTGATTTAAAACTTCATTTTTAATTTAAAAGGATCTAGG
TGAAGATCCTTTTTGATAATCTCATGACCAAAATCCCTTAACGTGAGTTTTCGTTCCACTGAGCGTCAGA
CCCCGTAGAAAAGATCAAAGGATCTTCTTGAGATCCTTTTTTTCTGCGCGTAATCTGCTGCTTGCAAACA
AAAAAACCACCGCTACCAGCGGTGGTTTGTTTGCCGGATCAAGAGCTACCAACTCTTTTTCCGAAGGTAA
CTGGCTTCAGCAGAGCGCAGATACCAAATACTGTTCTTCTAGTGTAGCCGTAGTTAGGCCACCACTTCAA
GAACTCTGTAGCACCGCCTACATACCTCGCTCTGCTAATCCTGTTACCAGTGGCTGCTGCCAGTGGCGAT
AAGTCGTGTCTTACCGGGTTGGACTCAAGACGATAGTTACCGGATAAGGCGCAGCGGTCGGGCTGAACGG
GGGGTTCGTGCACACAGCCCAGCTTGGAGCGAACGACCTACACCGAACTGAGATACCTACAGCGTGAGCT
ATGAGAAAGCGCCACGCTTCCCGAAGGGAGAAAGGCGGACAGGTATCCGGTAAGCGGCAGGGTCGGAACA
GGAGAGCGCACGAGGGAGCTTCCAGGGGGAAACGCCTGGTATCTTTATAGTCCTGTCGGGTTTCGCCACC
TCTGACTTGAGCGTCGATTTTTGTGATGCTCGTCAGGGGGGCGGAGCCTATGGAAAAACGCCAGCAACGC
GGCCTTTTTACGGTTCCTGGCCTTTTGCTGGCCTTTTGCTCACATGTTCTTTCCTGCGTTATCCCCTGAT
TCTGTGGATAACCGTATTACCGCCTTTGAGTGAGCTGATACCGCTCGCCGCAGCCGAACGACCGAGCGCA
GCGAGTCAGTG
